>Addgene plasmid #241257 | pmScarlet LRRK1 D1409A | addgene full sequence | sequence record 496446 | Addgene NGS Result
TAGTTATTAATAGTAATCAATTACGGGGTCATTAGTTCATAGCCCATATATGGAGTTCCGCGTTACATAA
CTTACGGTAAATGGCCCGCCTGGCTGACCGCCCAACGACCCCCGCCCATTGACGTCAATAATGACGTATG
TTCCCATAGTAACGCCAATAGGGACTTTCCATTGACGTCAATGGGTGGAGTATTTACGGTAAACTGCCCA
CTTGGCAGTACATCAAGTGTATCATATGCCAAGTACGCCCCCTATTGACGTCAATGACGGTAAATGGCCC
GCCTGGCATTATGCCCAGTACATGACCTTATGGGACTTTCCTACTTGGCAGTACATCTACGTATTAGTCA
TCGCTATTACCATGGTGATGCGGTTTTGGCAGTACATCAATGGGCGTGGATAGCGGTTTGACTCACGGGG
ATTTCCAAGTCTCCACCCCATTGACGTCAATGGGAGTTTGTTTTGGCACCAAAATCAACGGGACTTTCCA
AAATGTCGTAACAACTCCGCCCCATTGACGCAAATGGGCGGTAGGCGTGTACGGTGGGAGGTCTATATAA
GCAGAGCTGGTTTAGTGAACCGTCAGATCCGCTAGCGCTACCGGTCGCCACCATGGTGAGCAAGGGCGAG
GCAGTGATCAAGGAGTTCATGCGGTTCAAGGTGCACATGGAGGGCTCCATGAACGGCCACGAGTTCGAGA
TCGAGGGCGAGGGCGAGGGCCGCCCCTACGAGGGCACCCAGACCGCCAAGCTGAAGGTGACCAAGGGTGG
CCCCCTGCCCTTCTCCTGGGACATCCTGTCCCCTCAGTTCATGTACGGCTCCAGGGCCTTCATCAAGCAC
CCCGCCGACATCCCCGACTACTATAAGCAGTCCTTCCCCGAGGGCTTCAAGTGGGAGCGCGTGATGAACT
TCGAGGACGGCGGCGCCGTGACCGTGACCCAGGACACCTCCCTGGAGGACGGCACCCTGATCTACAAGGT
GAAGCTCCGCGGCACCAACTTCCCTCCTGACGGCCCCGTAATGCAGAAGAAGACAATGGGCTGGGAAGCG
TCCACCGAGCGGTTGTACCCCGAGGACGGCGTGCTGAAGGGCGACATTAAGATGGCCCTGCGCCTGAAGG
ACGGCGGCCGCTACCTGGCGGACTTCAAGACCACCTACAAGGCCAAGAAGCCCGTGCAGATGCCCGGCGC
CTACAACGTCGACCGCAAGTTGGACATCACCTCCCACAACGAGGACTACACCGTGGTGGAACAGTACGAA
CGCTCCGAGGGCCGCCACTCCACCGGCGGCATGGACGAGCTGTACAAGTCCGGACTCAGATCTCGAGCTA
TGGCTGGCATGTCGCAAAGACCCCCCAGCATGTACTGGTGTGTGGGGCCGGAGGAGTCAGCTGTGTGTCC
AGAACGTGCCATGGAGACGCTTAACGGTGCCGGGGACACGGGCGGCAAGCCGTCCACGCGGGGCGGTGAC
CCTGCAGCGCGGTCCCGCAGGACGGAAGGCATCCGCGCCGCGTACAGGCGGGGAGACCGCGGCGGCGCCC
GGGACCTGCTGGAGGAGGCCTGCGACCAGTGCGCGTCCCAGCTGGAAAAGGGCCAGCTTCTGAGCATCCC
GGCAGCCTATGGGGATCTGGAGATGGTCCGCTACCTACTCAGCAAGAGACTGGTGGAGCTGCCCACCGAG
CCCACGGATGACAACCCAGCCGTGGTGGCAGCGTATTTTGGACACACGGCAGTTGTGCAGGAATTGCTTG
AGTCCTTACCAGGTCCCTGCAGTCCCCAGCGGCTTCTGAACTGGATGCTGGCCTTGGCTTGCCAGCGAGG
GCACCTGGGGGTTGTGAAGCTCCTGGTCCTGACGCACGGGGCTGACCCGGAGAGCTACGCTGTCAGGAAG
AATGAGTTCCCTGTCATCGTGCGCTTGCCCCTGTATGCGGCCATCAAGTCAGGGAATGAAGACATTGCAA
TATTCCTGCTTCGGCATGGGGCCTATTTCTGTTCCTACATCTTGCTGGATAGTCCTGACCCCAGCAAACA
TCTGCTGAGAAAGTACTTCATTGAAGCCAGTCCCTTGCCCAGCAGTTATCCGGGAAAAACAGCTCTCCGT
GTGAAATGGTCCCATCTCAGACTGCCCTGGGTAGACCTAGACTGGCTCATAGACATCTCCTGCCAGATCA
CGGAGCTCGACCTTTCTGCCAACTGCCTGGCGACCCTCCCCTCGGTTATCCCCTGGGGCCTCATCAATCT
CCGGAAGCTGAACCTCTCCGACAACCACCTGGGGGAGCTGCCTGGCGTGCAGTCATCGGACGAAATCATC
TGTTCCAGGCTACTTGAAATTGACATTTCCAGCAACAAGTTGTCCCACCTCCCTCCTGGATTCTTGCACC
TCTCAAAACTTCAAAAACTGACAGCTTCAAAAAATTGTTTAGAAAAATTGTTCGAAGAAGAAAATGCCAC
TAACTGGATAGGTTTACGGAAGCTACAGGAACTTGATATATCTGACAATAAATTGACAGAACTCCCTGCC
CTGTTCCTTCACTCTTTCAAGTCCCTCAATTCTCTGAATGTCTCCAGAAACAACCTGAAGGTGTTTCCAG
ATCCCTGGGCCTGCCCTTTGAAATGTTGTAAAGCTTCCAGAAATGCCCTGGAATGTCTGCCAGACAAAAT
GGCTGTCTTTTGGAAAAATCACCTGAAGGATGTGGATTTCTCAGAAAACGCACTCAAAGAAGTTCCCCTG
GGACTTTTCCAGCTTGATGCCCTCATGTTCTTGAGGTTACAGGGGAACCAGCTGGCGGCACTTCCACCTC
AAGAGAAGTGGACCTGCAGGCAGCTCAAAACCCTGGATCTCTCCAGAAACCAACTTGGCAAAAATGAAGA
TGGACTGAAAACGAAGCGTATTGCCTTTTTCACCACCAGAGGTCGCCAGCGCTCCGGGACTGAGGCAGCA
AGTGTGCTGGAATTTCCGGCCTTCCTAAGTGAGTCTTTGGAAGTCCTTTGCCTGAACGACAACCACCTCG
ACACAGTCCCTCCCTCGGTTTGCCTACTGAAGAGCTTATCAGAGCTCTACTTGGGAAACAACCCTGGCCT
CCGGGAGCTCCCTCCTGAGCTGGGGCAGCTGGGCAACCTCTGGCAGCTGGACACTGAAGACCTGACCATC
AGCAATGTGCCTGCAGAAATCCAAAAAGAAGGCCCCAAAGCAATGCTGTCTTACCTGCGTGCTCAGCTGC
GGAAAGCGGAAAAGTGCAAGCTGATGAAGATGATCATCGTGGGTCCCCCGCGCCAGGGCAAGTCCACCCT
CCTGGAGATCTTACAGACGGGGAGGGCCCCCCAGGTGGTGCATGGAGAGGCCACCATCAGGACCACCAAG
TGGGAGCTCCAGAGGCCGGCTGGCTCAAGAGCCAAGGTTGAGTCCGTGGAGTTCAACGTCTGGGACATCG
GGGGACCGGCCAGCATGGCCACTGTCAACCAGTGCTTCTTCACGGACAAGGCCCTGTACGTGGTGGTCTG
GAACCTGGCGCTGGGGGAGGAGGCCGTGGCCAACCTCCAGTTCTGGCTGCTCAACATCGAGGCCAAGGCC
CCAAACGCCGTGGTGCTGGTGGTCGGGACGCACCTGGATTTAATTGAAGCCAAGTTCCGTGTGGAAAGGA
TTGCAACGCTGCGTGCCTATGTGCTGGCACTCTGCCGCTCCCCCTCCGGCTCCAGGGCCACAGGCTTCCC
AGACATCACCTTCAAACACTTACATGAGATTTCCTGCAAGAGCCTGGAAGGTCAGGAAGGGCTGCGACAG
CTGATTTTCCACGTCACGTGCAGCATGAAGGACGTGGGCAGCACCATCGGCTGCCAGCGACTGGCAGGGC
GGCTGATCCCCAGGAGCTACCTGAGCCTGCAGGAGGCCGTGCTGGCAGAGCAGCAGCGCCGCAGCCGGGA
CGACGACGTGCAGTACCTGACGGACAGGCAGCTGGAGCAGCTGGTGGAGCAGACGCCCGACAACGACATC
AAGGACTACGAGGACCTGCAGTCAGCCATCAGCTTCCTCATAGAAACCGGCACCCTGCTCCATTTCCCGG
ACACCAGCCACGGCCTGAGGAACCTCTACTTCCTCGACCCTATTTGGCTCTCCGAATGTCTGCAGAGGAT
CTTTAATATTAAGGGCTCTCGGTCAGTGGCCAAGAATGGGGTGATCAGAGCAGAAGACCTCAGGATGCTG
CTGGTGGGGACTGGCTTCACGCAGCAGACGGAAGAGCAGTACTTCCAGTTCCTGGCCAAGTTTGAGATCG
CCCTGCCCGTCGCCAATGACAGCTACCTCCTGCCCCATCTCCTTCCATCTAAACCTGGCCTGGACACCCA
CGGTATGCGGCACCCCACAGCCAACACCATTCAGAGGGTATTTAAGATGAGCTTCGTTCCCGTTGGCTTC
TGGCAAAGGTTTATAGCACGGATGCTGATCAGCCTGGCGGAGATGGACCTGCAGCTTTTTGAAAACAAGA
AGAATACTAAAAGCAGGAACAGGAAAGTCACCATTTACAGTTTTACAGGAAACCAGAGAAATCGCTGTAG
CACATTCAGAGTGAAAAGAAATCAGACCATCTATTGGCAGGAAGGGCTCCTGGTCACTTTTGATGGGGGC
TACCTCAGTGTGGAATCTTCCGACGTGAACTGGAAAAAGAAGAAAAGCGGAGGAATGAAAATTGTTTGCC
AATCAGAAGTGAGGGACTTCTCAGCCATGGCTTTCATCACGGACCACGTCAATTCCTTGATTGATCAGTG
GTTTCCCGCCCTGACAGCCACAGAGAGCGACGGGACGCCACTCATGGAGCAGTACGTGCCCTGCCCGGTC
TGCGAGACAGCCTGGGCCCAGCACACGGACCCCAGTGAGAAATCAGAGGATGTGCAGTACTTCGACATGG
AAGACTGTGTCCTGACGGCCATCGAGCGGGACTTCATCTCCTGCCCCAGACACCCGGACCTCCCCGTGCC
GCTGCAGGAGCTGGTCCCTGAACTGTTCATGACCGACTTCCCGGCCAGGCTCTTCCTGGAGAACAGCAAG
CTGGAGCACAGCGAGGACGAGGGCAGCGTCCTGGGCCAGGGCGGCAGTGGCACCGTCATCTACCGGGCCC
GGTACCAGGGCCAGCCTGTGGCCGTCAAGCGCTTCCACATCAAAAAATTCAAGAACTTTGCTAACGTACC
GGCAGACACCATGCTGAGGCACCTGCGGGCCACCGATGCCATGAAGAACTTCTCCGAGTTCCGGCAGGAG
GCCAGCATGCTGCACGCGCTGCAGCACCCCTGCATCGTGGCGCTCATCGGCATCAGCATCCACCCGCTCT
GCTTCGCCCTGGAGCTCGCGCCGCTCAGCAGCCTCAACACCGTGCTGTCCGAGAACGCCAGAGATTCTTC
CTTTATACCCCTGGGACACATGCTCACCCAAAAAATAGCCTACCAGATCGCCTCGGGCCTGGCCTACCTG
CACAAGAAAAACATCATCTTCTGTGACCTGAAGTCGGACAACATTCTGGTGTGGTCCCTTGACGTCAAGG
AGCACATCAACATCAAGCTATCTGCCTACGGGATTTCGAGGCAGTCATTCCATGAGGGCGCCCTAGGCGT
GGAGGGCACTCCTGGCTACCAGGCCCCAGAGATCAGGCCTCGCATTGTATATGATGAGAAGGTAGATATG
TTCTCCTATGGAATGGTGCTCTACGAGTTGCTGTCAGGACAGCGCCCTGCACTGGGCCACCACCAGCTCC
AGATTGCCAAGAAGCTGTCCAAGGGCATCCGCCCGGTTCTGGGGCAGCCGGAGGAAGTGCAGTTCCGGCG
ACTGCAGGCGCTCATGATGGAGTGCTGGGACACTAAGCCAGAGAAGCGACCGCTGGCCCTGTCGGTGGTG
AGCCAGATGAAGGACCCGACTTTTGCCACCTTCATGTATGAACTGTGCTGTGGGAAGCAGACAGCCTTCT
TCTCATCCCAGGGCCAGGAGTACACCGTGGTGTTTTGGGATGGAAAAGAGGAGTCCAGGAACTACACGGT
GGTGAACACAGAGAAGGGCCTCATGGAGGTGCAGAGGATGTGCTGCCCTGGGATGAAGGTGAGCTGCCAG
CTCCAGGTCCAGAGATCCCTGTGGACAGCCACCGAGGACCAGAAAATCTACATCTACACCCTCAAGGGCA
TGTGCCCCTTAAACACACCCCAACAGGCCTTGGATACTCCAGCTGTCGTCACCTGCTTCTTGGCCGTGCC
TGTTATTAAAAAGAATTCCTACCTGGTCTTAGCGGGCCTCGCCGATGGGCTTGTGGCTGTGTTTCCCGTG
GTGCGGGGCACCCCAAAGGACAGCTGCTCCTACCTGTGCTCACACACAGCCAACAGGTCCAAGTTCAGCA
TCGCGGATGAAGACGCACGGCAGAACCCCTACCCAGTGAAGGCCATGGAGGTGGTCAACAGCGGCTCTGA
GGTCTGGTACAGCAATGGGCCGGGCCTCCTTGTCATCGACTGTGCCTCCCTGGAGATCTGCAGGCGGCTG
GAGCCCTACATGGCCCCCTCCATGGTTACGTCAGTCGTGTGCAGCTCTGAGGGCAGAGGGGAGGAGGTCG
TCTGGTGCCTGGATGACAAGGCCAACTCCTTGGTGATGTACCACTCCACCACCTACCAGCTGTGTGCCCG
GTACTTCTGCGGGGTCCCCAGCCCCCTCAGGGACATGTTTCCCGTGCGGCCCTTGGACACGGAACCCCCG
GCAGCCAGCCACACGGCCAACCCAAAGGTGCCTGAGGGGGACTCCATCGCGGACGTGAGCATCATGTACA
GTGAGGAGCTGGGCACGCAGATCCTGATCCACCAGGAATCACTCACTGACTACTGCTCCATGTCCTCCTA
CTCCTCATCCCCACCCCGCCAGGCTGCCAGGTCCCCCTCAAGCCTCCCCAGCTCCCCAGCAAGTTCTTCC
AGTGTGCCTTTCTCCACCGACTGCGAGGACTCAGACATGCTACATACGCCCGGTGCTGCCTCCGACAGGT
CTGAGCATGACCTGACCCCCATGGACGGGGAGACCTTCAGCCAGCACCTGCAGGCCGTGAAGATCCTCGC
CGTCAGAGACCTCATTTGGGTCCCCAGGCGCGGTGGAGATGTTATCGTCATTGGCCTGGAGAAGGATTCT
GGCGCCCAGCGGGGCCGAGTCATTGCCGTCTTAAAAGCCCGAGAGCTGACTCCGCATGGGGTGCTGGTGG
ATGCTGCCGTGGTGGCAAAGGACACTGTTGTGTGCACCTTTGAAAATGAAAACACAGAGTGGTGCCTGGC
CGTCTGGAGGGGCTGGGGCGCCAGGGAGTTCGACATTTTCTACCAGTCCTACGAGGAGCTGGGCCGGCTG
GAGGCTTGCACTCGCAAGAGAAGGTAAGGATCCACCGGATCTAGATAACTGATCATAATCAGCCATACCA
CATTTGTAGAGGTTTTACTTGCTTTAAAAAACCTCCCACACCTCCCCCTGAACCTGAAACATAAAATGAA
TGCAATTGTTGTTGTTAACTTGTTTATTGCAGCTTATAATGGTTACAAATAAAGCAATAGCATCACAAAT
TTCACAAATAAAGCATTTTTTTCACTGCATTCTAGTTGTGGTTTGTCCAAACTCATCAATGTATCTTAAC
GCGTAAATTGTAAGCGTTAATATTTTGTTAAAATTCGCGTTAAATTTTTGTTAAATCAGCTCATTTTTTA
ACCAATAGGCCGAAATCGGCAAAATCCCTTATAAATCAAAAGAATAGACCGAGATAGGGT
[37 nt withheld, positions 7761-7797]
AAAGAACGTGGACTCCAACGTCAAAGG
[49 nt withheld, positions 7825-7873]
T
[91 nt withheld, positions 7875-7965]
G
[124 nt withheld, positions 7967-8090]
CAGGTGGCACTTTTCGGGGAAATGTGCGCGGAACCCCTATTTGTTTATTTTTCTAAATACATTCAAATAT
GTATCCGCTCATGAGACAATAACCCTGATAAATGCTTCAATAATATTGAAAAAGGAAGAGTCCTGAGGCG
GAAAGAACCAGCTGTGGAATGTGTGTCAGTTAGGGTGTGGAAAGTCCCCAGGCTCCCCAGCAGGCAGAAG
TATGCAAAGCATGCATCTCAATTAGTCAGCAACCAGGTGTGGAAAGTCCCCAGGCTCCCCAGCAGGCAGA
AGTATGCAAAGCATGCATCTCAATTAGTCAGCAACCATAGTCCCGCCCCTAACTCCGCCCATCCCGCCCC
TAACTCCGCCCAGTTCCGCCCATTCTCCGCCCCATGGCTGACTAATTTTTTTTATTTATGCAGAGGCCGA
GGCCGCCTCGGCCTCTGAGCTATTCCAGAAGTAGTGAGGAGGCTTTTTTGGAGGCCTAGGCTTTTGCAAA
GATCGATCAAGAGACAGGATGAGGATCGTTTCGCATGATTGAACAAGATGGATTGCACGCAGGTTCTCCG
GCCGCTTGGGTGGAGAGGCTATTCGGCTATGACTGGGCACAACAGACAATCGGCTGCTCTGATGCCGCCG
TGTTCCGGCTGTCAGCGCAGGGGCGCCCGGTTCTTTTTGTCAAGACCGACCTGTCCGGTGCCCTGAATGA
ACTGCAAGACGAGGCAGCGCGGCTATCGTGGCTGGCCACGACGGGCGTTCCTTGCGCAGCTGTGCTCGAC
GTTGTCACTGAAGCGGGAAGGGACTGGCTGCTATTGGGCGAAGTGCCGGGGCAGGATCTCCTGTCATCTC
ACCTTGCTCCTGCCGAGAAAGTATCCATCATGGCTGATGCAATGCGGCGGCTGCATACGCTTGATCCGGC
TACCTGCCCATTCGACCACCAAGCGAAACATCGCATCGAGCGAGCACGTACTCGGATGGAAGCCGGTCTT
GTCGATCAGGATGATCTGGACGAAGAGCATCAGGGGCTCGCGCCAGCCGAACTGTTCGCCAGGCTCAAGG
CGAGCATGCCCGACGGCGAGGATCTCGTCGTGACCCATGGCGATGCCTGCTTGCCGAATATCATGGTGGA
AAATGGCCGCTTTTCTGGATTCATCGACTGTGGCCGGCTGGGTGTGGCGGACCGCTATCAGGACATAGCG
TTGGCTACCCGTGATATTGCTGAAGAGCTTGGCGGCGAATGGGCTGACCGCTTCCTCGTGCTTTACGGTA
TCGCCGCTCCCGATTCGCAGCGCATCGCCTTCTATCGCCTTCTTGACGAGTTCTTCTGAGCGGGACTCTG
GGGTTCGAAATGACCGACCAAGCGACGCCCAACCTGCCATCACGAGATTTCGATTCCACCGCCGCCTTCT
ATGAAAGGTTGGGCTTCGGAATCGTTTTCCGGGACGCCGGCTGGATGATCCTCCAGCGCGGGGATCTCAT
GCTGGAGTTCTTCGCCCACCCTAGGGGGAGGCTAACTGAAACACGGAAGGAGACAATACCGGAAGGAACC
CGCGCTATGACGGCAATAAAAAGACAGAATAAAACGCACGGTGTTGGGTCGTTTGTTCATAAACGCGGGG
TTCGGTCCCAGGGCTGGCACTCTGTCGATACCCCACCGAGACCCCATTGGGGCCAATACGCCCGCGTTTC
TTCCTTTTCCCCACCCCACCCCCCAAGTTCGGGTGAAGGCCCAGGGCTCGCAGCCAACGTCGGGGCGGCA
GGCCCTGCCATAGCCTCAGGTTACTCATATATACTTTAGATTGATTTAAAACTTCATTTTTAATTTAAAA
GGATCTAGGTGAAGATCCTTTTTGATAATCTCATGACCAAAATCCCTTAACGTGAGTTTTCGTTCCACTG
AGCGTCAGACCCCGTAGAAAAGATCAAAGGATCTTCTTGAGATCCTTTTTTTCTGCGCGTAATCTGCTGC
TTGCAAACAAAAAAACCACCGCTACCAGCGGTGGTTTGTTTGCCGGATCAAGAGCTACCAACTCTTTTTC
CGAAGGTAACTGGCTTCAGCAGAGCGCAGATACCAAATACTGTTCTTCTAGTGTAGCCGTAGTTAGGCCA
CCACTTCAAGAACTCTGTAGCACCGCCTACATACCTCGCTCTGCTAATCCTGTTACCAGTGGCTGCTGCC
AGTGGCGATAAGTCGTGTCTTACCGGGTTGGACTCAAGACGATAGTTACCGGATAAGGCGCAGCGGTCGG
GCTGAACGGGGGGTTCGTGCACACAGCCCAGCTTGGAGCGAACGACCTACACCGAACTGAGATACCTACA
GCGTGAGCTATGAGAAAGCGCCACGCTTCCCGAAGGGAGAAAGGCGGACAGGTATCCGGTAAGCGGCAGG
GTCGGAACAGGAGAGCGCACGAGGGAGCTTCCAGGGGGAAACGCCTGGTATCTTTATAGTCCTGTCGGGT
TTCGCCACCTCTGACTTGAGCGTCGATTTTTGTGATGCTCGTCAGGGGGGCGGAGCCTATGGAAAAACGC
CAGCAACGCGGCCTTTTTACGGTTCCTGGCCTTTTGCTGGCCTTTTGCTCACATGTTCTTTCCTGCGTTA
TCCCCTGATTCTGTGGATAACCGTATTACCGCCATGCAT
Features (pLannotate 1.2.2; 14 found; start..end, strand, type, name):
     61..364     +  enhancer       CMV enhancer: human cytomegalovirus immediate early enhancer
    365..568     +  promoter       CMV promoter: human cytomegalovirus (CMV) immediate early promoter
    613..1308    +  CDS            mScarlet-I: mScarlet-I is a basic (constitutively fluorescent) red fluorescent protein published in 2016, derived from synthetic construct. It is reported to be a rapidly-maturing monomer with moderate acid sensitivity.
   1309..1329    +  misc_feature   MCS (fragment): multiple cloning site
   1330..7374    +  CDS            LRRK1: LRRK1_HUMAN - Also known as KIAA1790 Experimental evidence at protein level: Swiss-Prot protein existence level 1. From Homo sapiens (Human).
   7400..7484    +  CDS            large T antigen (fragment): large T antigen from SV40 (simian virus 40)
   7507..7628    +  polyA_signal   SV40 poly(A) signal: SV40 polyadenylation signal
   7662..8090    -  rep_origin     f1 ori (sequence partly withheld): f1 bacteriophage origin of replication; arrow indicates direction of (+) strand synthesis
   8117..8221    +  promoter       AmpR promoter: bla
   8223..8580    +  promoter       SV40 promoter: SV40 enhancer and early promoter
   8615..9409    +  CDS            NeoR/KanR: aminoglycoside phosphotransferase from Tn5; aph(3')-II (or nptII); confers resistance to neomycin, kanamycin, and G418 (Geneticin®)
   9430..9582    +  CDS            ble (fragment): BLE_KLEPN - Experimental evidence at protein level: Swiss-Prot protein existence level 1. Binding protein with a strong affinity to the bleomycin family of antibiotics. Binds to CL990; an antimitotic-antibiotic compound. From Klebsiella pneumoniae.
   9641..9688    +  polyA_signal   HSV TK poly(A) signal: herpes simplex virus thymidine kinase polyadenylation signal (Cole and Stacy, 1985)
  10017..10605   +  rep_origin     ori: high-copy-number ColE1/pMB1/pBR322/pUC origin of replication
