[The description below was written by a language model from this plasmid's Addgene catalogue record and pLannotate feature annotations shown in this document.]
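Description:
pmScarlet LRRK1 D1409A is a mammalian expression plasmid of about 10.7 kb built on the pmScarlet backbone, which has the layout of a C1-type fluorescent protein fusion vector. It is maintained in E. coli at high copy through a ColE1/pUC-type origin and selected with kanamycin. The resistance gene is the Tn5 aminoglycoside phosphotransferase (NeoR/KanR). It sits behind tandem bacterial (AmpR/bla) and SV40 early promoters and is terminated by the HSV TK polyadenylation signal, so the same cassette confers kanamycin resistance in bacteria and can support G418 selection in mammalian cells. An f1 phage origin is also present. The short "ble" and "large T antigen" fragments in the annotation appear to be leftover flanking sequences from the Tn5 and SV40 regions, not functional genes.

The expression cassette is driven by the human cytomegalovirus immediate early enhancer and promoter. It encodes a red fluorescent protein followed by a short linker derived from the multiple cloning site, then human LRRK1 (leucine-rich repeat kinase 1, also called RIPK6 or Roco1), and ends at the SV40 polyadenylation signal. The fluorescent tag is therefore at the N terminus of LRRK1. The automated annotation identifies the fluorophore as the mScarlet-I variant, whereas the catalogue entry simply calls it mScarlet. The insert was assembled by Gibson cloning and carries a D1409A substitution; the record does not state its functional consequence. The stated purpose is exogenous expression of the tagged LRRK1 mutant in mammalian cells, which allows the protein to be visualised by fluorescence microscopy. The associated study concerns membranes of the late endocytic pathway.
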