Addgene plasmid #241257: pmScarlet LRRK1 D1409A
Purpose: For exogenous expression of LRRK1 D1409A as an N-terminal fusion to mScarlet in mammalian cells
Depositing lab: Pietro De Camilli. Depositing organization: Yale University. Publication: BLTP3A is associated with membranes of the late endocytic pathway and is an effector of CASM. Hanna MG, Rodriguez Cruz HO, Fujise K, Wu Y, Xu CS, Pang S, Li Z, Monetti M, De Camilli P. EMBO J (2025) 44: 6168 - 6195 10.1038/s44318-025-00543-9 PubMed 39386594.
Backbone
  Vector backbone: pmScarlet
  Vector type: Mammalian Expression
Growth in bacteria
  Bacterial resistance: Kanamycin, 50 μg/mL
  Growth temperature: 37°C
  Growth strain: DH5alpha
  Copy number: High Copy
Gene/Insert
  Gene/Insert name: LRRK1 D1409A
  Species: H. sapiens (human)
  Mutation: D1409A
  Entrez Gene: LRRK1 (a.k.a. OSMD, RIPK6, Roco1)
  Tag / fusion protein: mScarlet (N terminal on insert)
  Cloning method: Gibson Cloning
Terms and licenses: Academic/Nonprofit Terms; Industry Terms: Not Available to Industry
How to cite: pmScarlet LRRK1 D1409A was a gift from Pietro De Camilli (Addgene plasmid # 241257 ; http://n2t.net/addgene:241257 ; RRID:Addgene_241257)
